>Addgene plasmid #40140 | pFM037 | addgene partial sequence | sequence record 52586 | GFP-F 5'-GGTCCTTCTTGAGTTTGTAAC-3'
GATCAACAAGTTTGTACAAAAAAGCAGGCTTGATGACTGACTTGGATACGTCCTCAGCCCAGATCAGGGC
ATCCCAATCCGACTTATCCATAGCTAATAGCTCACCCCGCTTGTTGGAATCAAACGCTACCACCTCCACT
GCTTGTATTAATGATGTGCAGCAACCAGTGCGCCGAGACCTGTCGAGCGAGCTGCTGTGTCCCTTGTGTG
ACCAACTCTTCGATCGCCCGGTCATGGTTACTTGTGGCCACTCCTACTGTGAACCATGTATTGAGCGTCA
CACTAGAGACACACGTGCTTGTGTTATTTGTAAGCTGGATGTAGGGCCCTTCGCGGCAATGATCCCAAGC
ATCACTCTCGACAACATGGTTCGAAAATTAAAGAACCAAGAAAACATTGAGTCGAGCTACGATGACCTCT
TCATCTGCGAAGAGAAACTTCAAAAAGCTCCAACTCCACCAATCAGCGAAGAGATTCCAGCGCAAAAAAT
GACAAGGTCGTTGTCGCAAAGAAGCAAAGCACGACTCTTCTTCTCTATTGCTGGACCAACCATCTGCTCG
AGCCCAATCACCCCACACCGCCGTCGCCCACTGTCGCCAAGTGCTCGTCC
