>Addgene plasmid #40140 | pFM037 | addgene partial sequence | sequence record 54530 | GFPfusionRev 5'-CTCCACTGACAGAAAATTTG-3'
AATTGGGACAACTCCAGTGAAAAGTTCTTCTCCTTTACTCATTTTTTCTACCGGTACCGCCCCCTCGAGG
TCGACGGTATCGATAAGCTTGATATCGAATTCCTGCAGCCCGGGGGATCCCATTTGCTCGGCAATCGGCT
TTGTTTGAGCCATCTGGAAAAGAAAATTTGATTTTTAATTGTTTGGGAAACGAAATACTGCAAAAAGAAA
CCTAAAAAGTGATTGTAAAACTGAAAAAACGGCGAGAAATCCATTTTTGCCGCCGAATTTGGTTACGGTT
GGTTTAAAGGCGCATGCCTAAAGTTTTATTTTCGTTGCGGGACTCACAGATTTTTAAAAACTTTTTCTTT
ATTTTTTGAAGATTTCTGTGTTTTTTCACTGATTATTTACAAACAAAGCTCAATTTTATGAAAGCTTTCA
ATGTTAAAAAATAAAATTATATTTAATTGAGAAGTGCTCCGTGCTGAATTTGGGGGCAAAAACTCAATTT
ATAGCGATTTTTATATAATTTCTTATAAAATAAAATTTTTTCAGATGTTTTGCAAACGAATTACTGCGAA
AAGAAACGTGAAAAGTGATTTTAAAACTGAAAAAACAGCGAGAAATCTTTTTTTGCCTCCGAATTTGGTT
ACGGTTGGTTTAAAGGCGCATGCCTCAAGTTGTGCTTTCGTTGCGATACTCACAGATTTTTAAA
