[The description below was written by a language model from this plasmid's Addgene catalogue record.]
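Description:
pFM037 (also recorded as pID3.01-par-2RR R163A) is a C. elegans expression plasmid built on the large pID3.01 Gateway destination backbone, which is listed at about 18 kb without insert. It is propagated in E. coli under ampicillin selection. The record lists the copy number as unknown and does not describe the bacterial origin of replication. For selection in worms the backbone carries an unc-119 rescuing fragment. This marker restores normal movement to unc-119 mutant animals, so transgenic lines can be identified by phenotypic rescue.

The payload, introduced by Gateway recombination, is a modified C. elegans par-2 coding sequence. It is expressed from the pie-1 promoter, a regulatory region commonly used to drive transgene expression in the germline and early embryo. GFP encoded on the backbone is fused to the N terminus of PAR-2, allowing the protein's localisation to be followed in live zygotes. Two changes distinguish the insert from wild-type par-2. Base pairs 6–523 were recoded to make the transgene resistant to RNAi, so the endogenous gene can be depleted by RNAi directed against that region while the GFP fusion continues to be expressed. The protein also carries an R163A point substitution, so the mutant's behaviour can be assessed without the native protein present.

The associated study concerns how microtubules contribute to the self-organisation of polarised PAR domains in the C. elegans zygote, and this construct fits that use as a replacement-style test of a PAR-2 variant. The record does not state the specific functional consequence of R163A. No feature table was provided, so elements such as the 3′ UTR are not documented here.
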