Addgene plasmid #40140: pFM037
Depositing lab: Geraldine Seydoux. Depositing organization: Johns Hopkins University and School of Medicine. Publication: Microtubules induce self-organization of polarized PAR domains in Caenorhabditis elegans zygotes. Motegi F, Zonies S, Hao Y, Cuenca AA, Griffin E, Seydoux G. Nat Cell Biol. 2011 Oct 9;13(11):1361-7. doi: 10.1038/ncb2354. PubMed 21983565.
Backbone
  Vector backbone: pID3.01
  Backbone manufacturer: Addgene plasmid 22720
  Backbone size w/o insert (bp): 18033
  Vector type: Worm Expression ; Gateway Destination vector
  Selectable markers: unc-119 rescuing fragment
Growth in bacteria
  Bacterial resistance: Ampicillin, 100 μg/mL
  Growth temperature: 37°C
  Growth strain: DH5alpha
  Copy number: Unknown
Gene/Insert
  Gene/Insert name: par-2 RNAi resistant (R163A) (alt name: par-2)
  Species: C. elegans (nematode)
  Mutation: R163A; base pairs 6-523 of par-2 were recoded to create the RNAi-resistant par-2 transgene.
  GenBank ID: NC_003281.9
  Entrez Gene: par-2 (a.k.a. CELE_F58B6.3)
  Promoter: pie-1
  Tag / fusion protein: GFP (N terminal on backbone)
  Cloning method: Gateway Cloning
  Sequencing primers: 5′ GFP_F
Terms and licenses: Academic/Nonprofit Terms; Industry Terms: Not Available to Industry
Depositor comments: Alternate plasmid name: pID3.01-par-2RR R163A
How to cite: pFM037 was a gift from Geraldine Seydoux (Addgene plasmid # 40140 ; http://n2t.net/addgene:40140 ; RRID:Addgene_40140)
